>Addgene plasmid #188232 | pMXs-GNL | addgene full sequence | sequence record 375043 | Addgene NGS Result
AATGAAAGACCCCACCTGTAGGTTTGGCAAGCTAGCTTAAGTAACGCCATTTTGCAAGGCATGGAAAAAT
ACATAACTGAGAATAGAAAAGTTCAGATCAAGGTCAGGAACAGATGGAACAGCTGAATATGGGCCAAACA
GGATATCTGTGGTAAGCAGTTCCTGCCCCGGCTCAGGGCCAAGAACAGATGGAACAGCTGAATATGGGCC
AAACAGGATATCTGTGGTAAGCAGTTCCTGCCCCGGCTCAGGGCCAAGAACAGATGGTCCCCAGATGCGG
TCCAGCCCTCAGCAGTTTCTAGAGAACCATCAGATGTTTCCAGGGTGCCCCAAGGACCTGAAATGACCCT
GTGCCTTATTTGAACTAACCAATCAGTTCGCTTCTCGCTTCTGTTCGCGCGCTTCTGCTCCCCGAGCTCA
ATAAAAGAGCCCACAACCCCTCACTCGGCGCGCCAGTCCTCCGATTGACTGAGTCGCCCGGGTACCCGTG
TATCCAATAAACCCTCTTGCAGTTGCATCCGACTTGTGGTCTCGCTGTTCCTTGGGAGGGTCTCCTCTGA
GTGATTGACTACCCGTCAGCGGGGGTCTTTCATTTGGGGGCTCGTCCGGGATCGGGAGACCCCTGCCCAG
GGACCACCGACCCACCACCGGGAGGTAAGCTGGCCAGCAACTTATCTGTGTCTGTCCGATTGTCTAGTGT
CTATGACTGATTTTATGCGCCTGCGTCGGTACTAGTTAGCTAACTAGCTCTGTATCTGGCGGACCCGTGG
TGGAACTGACGAGTTCGGAACACCCGGCCGCAACCCTGGGAGACGTCCCAGGGACTTCGGGGGCCGTTTT
TGTGGCCCGACCTGAGTCCAAAAATCCCGATCGTTTTGGACTCTTTGGTGCACCCCCCTAATAGGAGGGA
TATGTGGTTCTGGTAGGAGACGAGAACCTAAAACAGTTCCCGCCTCCGTCTGAATTTTTGCTTTCGGTTT
GGGACCGAAGCCGCGCCGCGCGTCTTGTCTGCTGCAGCATCGTTCTGTGTTGTCTCTGTCTGACTGTGTT
TCTGTATTTGTCTGAAAATTAGGGCCAGACTGTTACCACTCCCTTAAGTTTGACCTTAGGTCACTGGAAA
GATGTCGAGCGGATCGCTCACAACCAGTCGGTAGATGTCAAGAAGAGACGTTGGGTTACCTTCTGCTCTG
CAGAATGGCCAACCTTTAACGTCGGATGGCCGCGAGACGGCACCTTTAACCGAGACCTCATCACCCAGGT
TAAGATCAAGGTCTTTTCACCTGGCCCGCATGGACACCCAGACCAGGTCCCCTACATCGTGACCTGGGAA
GCCTTGGCTTTTGACCCCCCTCCCTGGGTCAAGCCCTTTGTACACCCTAAGCCTCCGCCTCCTCTTCCTC
CATCCGCCCCGTCTCTCCCCCTTGAACCTCCTCGTTCGACCCCGCCTCGATCCTCCCTTTATCCAGCCCT
CACTCCTTCTCTAGGCGCCCCCATATGGCCATATGAGATCTTATATGGGGCACCCCCGCCCCTTGTAAAC
TTCCCTGACCCTGACATGACAAGAGTTACTAACAGCCCCTCTCTCCAAGCTCACTTACAGGCTCTCTACT
TAGTCCAGCACGAAGTCTGGAGACCTCTGGCGGCAGCCTACCAAGAACAACTGGACCGACCGGTGGTACC
TCACCCTTACCGAGTCGGCGACACAGTGTGGGTCCGCCGACACCAGACTAAGAACCTAGAACCTCGCTGG
AAAGGACCTTACACAGTCCTGCTGACCACCCCCACCGCCCTCAAAGTAGACGGCATCGCAGCTTGGATAC
ACGCCGCCCACGTGAAGGCTGCCGACCCCGGGGGTGGACCATCCTCTAGACTGCCGGATCTAGCTAGTTA
ATTAAGGATCCATGGGCTCCGTGTCCAACCAGCAGTTTGCAGGTGGCTGCGCCAAGGCGGCAGAAGAGGC
GCCCGAGGAGGCGCCGGAGGACGCGGCCCGGGCGGCGGACGAGCCTCAGCTGCTGCACGGTGCGGGCATC
TGTAAGTGGTTCAACGTGCGCATGGGGTTCGGCTTCCTGTCCATGACCGCCCGCGCCGGGGTCGCGCTCG
ACCCCCCAGTGGATGTCTTTGTGCACCAGAGTAAGCTGCACATGGAAGGGTTCCGGAGCTTGAAGGAGGG
TGAGGCAGTGGAGTTCACCTTTAAGAAGTCAGCCAAGGGTCTGGAATCCATCCGTGTCACCGGACCTGGT
GGAGTATTCTGTATTGGGAGTGAGAGGCGGCCAAAAGGAAAGAGCATGCAGAAGCGCAGATCAAAAGGAG
ACAGGTGCTACAACTGTGGAGGTCTAGATCATCATGCCAAGGAATGCAAGCTGCCACCCCAGCCCAAGAA
GTGCCACTTCTGCCAGAGCATCAGCCATATGGTAGCCTCATGTCCGCTGAAGGCCCAGCAGGGCCCTAGT
GCACAGGGAAAGCCAACCTACTTTCGAGAGGAAGAAGAAGAAATCCACAGCCCTACCCTGCTCCCGGAGG
CACAGAATGGATCTGGAGAGGGCAGAGGAAGTCTTCTAACATGCGGTGACGTGGAGGAGAATCCCGGCCC
CATGAGTGTGGATCCAGCTTGTCCCCAAAGCTTGCCTTGCTTTGAAGCATCCGACTGTAAAGAATCTTCA
CCTATGCCTGTGATTTGTGGGCCTGAAGAAAACTATCCATCCTTGCAAATGTCTTCTGCTGAGATGCCTC
ACACGGAGACTGTCTCTCCTCTTCCCTCCTCCATGGATCTGCTTATTCAGGACAGCCCTGATTCTTCCAC
CAGTCCCAAAGGCAAACAACCCACTTCTGCAGAGAATAGTGTCGCAAAAAAGGAAGACAAGGTCCCAGTC
AAGAAACAGAAGACCAGAACTGTGTTCTCTTCCACCCAGCTGTGTGTACTCAATGATAGATTTCAGAGAC
AGAAATACCTCAGTCTCCAGCAGATGCAAGAACTCTCCAACATCCTGAACCTCAGCTACAAACAGGTGAA
GACCTGGTTCCAGAACCAGAGAATGAAATCTAAGAGGTGGCAGAAAAACAACTGGCCGAAGAATAGCAAT
GGTGTGACGCAGAAGGCCTCAGCACCTACCTACCCCAGCCTCTACTCTTCCTACCACCAGGGATGCCTGG
TGAACCCGACTGGGAACCTTCCAATGTGGAGCAACCAGACCTGGAACAATTCAACCTGGAGCAACCAGAC
CCAGAACATCCAGTCCTGGAGCAACCACTCCTGGAACACTCAGACCTGGTGCACCCAATCCTGGAACAAT
CAGGCCTGGAACAGTCCCTTCTATAACTGTGGAGAGGAATCTCTGCAGTCCTGCATGCAGTTCCAGCCAA
ATTCTCCTGCCAGTGACTTGGAGGCTGCTTTGGAAGCTGCTGGGGAAGGCCTTAATGTAATACAGCAGAC
CACTAGGTATTTTAGTACTCCACAAACCATGGATTTATTCCTAAACTACTCCATGAACATGCAACCTGAA
GACGTGGGATCTGGAGCAACAAACTTCTCACTACTCAAACAAGCAGGTGACGTGGAGGAGAATCCCGGCC
CTATGGCAGAGGCCCGCACATCCCTGTCTGCCCACTGTCGGGGCCCGCTGGCCACTGGCCTGCACCCAGA
CCTGGACCTCCCGGGCCGAAGCCTCGCCACCCCTGCGCCTTCCTGCTACCTTCTGGGCAGCGAACCCAGC
TCTGGCCTGGGCCTCCAGCCCGAGACCCACCTCCCCGAGGGCAGCCTGAAGCGGTGCTGTGTCTTGGGCC
TACCCCCCACCTCCCCAGCCTCCTCCTCACCCTGTGCCTCCTCCGACGTCACCTCCATCATCCGCTCCTC
CCAGACGTCTCTGGTCACCTGTGTAAATGGACTCCGGAGCCCCCCTCTGGCGGGAGATCTGGGGGGCCCT
TCCAAGCGGGCCCGGCCTGGCCCTGCATCGACGGACAGCCATGAGGGCAGCTTGCAACTTGAAGCCTGCC
GGAAGGCGAGCTTCCTGAAGCAGGAACCCGCGGATGAGTTTTCAGAGCTCTTTGGGCCTCACCAGCAGGG
CCTGCCGCCCCCCTATCCCCTGTCTCAGTTGCCGCCTGGCCCAAGCCTTGGAGGCCTGGGGCTGGGCCTG
GGAGGCAGGGTGGTGGCCGGGCGGCAGGCGTGCCGCTGGGTGGACTGCTGTGCAGCCTATGAGCAGCAGG
AGGAGCTGGTGCGGCACATCGAGAAGAGCCACACCGACCAGCGCAAGGGCGAGGACTTCACCTGCTTCTG
GGCTGGCTGCGTGCGCCGCTACAAGCCCTTCAACGCCCGCTACAAGCTGCTCATCCACATGCGAGTGCAC
TCGGGCGAGAAGCCCAACAAGTGCATGTTTGAAGGCTGCAGCAAGGCCTTCTCACGGCTGGAGAACCTCA
AGATCCACCTGAGGAGCCACACGGGCGAGAAGCCGTACCTGTGCCAGCACCCGGGTTGCCAGAAGGCCTT
CAGCAACTCCAGCGACCGCGCCAAGCACCAGCGCACCCACCTAGACACGAAGCCGTACGCCTGTCAGATC
CCTGGCTGCTCCAAGCGCTACACAGACCCCAGCTCCCTCCGCAAGCACGTCAAGGCCCATTCAGCCAAAG
AGCAGCAGGTGCGTAAGAAGCTGCATGCGGGCCCTGACACCGAGGCCGACGTCCTGACCGAGTGTCTGGT
CCTGCAGCAGCTCCACACGTCCACACAGCTGGCTGCCAGCGACGGCAAGGGTGGCTGTGGCCTGGGCCAG
GAGCTGCTCCCAGGTGTGTATCCTGGCTCCATCACCCCCCATAACGGACTTGCATCGGGCCTCCTGCCCC
CAGCGCACGACGTACCTTCCAGGCACCACCCGCTGGATGCCACCACCAGTTCCCACCACCATCTGTCCCC
TCTGCCCATGGCTGAGAGCACCCGGGATGGGTTGGGGCCCGGCCTCCTCTCACCAATAGTCAGCCCCCTG
AAGGGGCTGGGGCCACCGCCGCTGCCCCCATCCTCTCAGAGCCATTCTCCGGGGGGCCAGCCCTTCCCCA
CACTCCCCAGCAAGCCGTCCTACCCNACCCTTCCAGAGCCCTCCNACCCCCGCCTCTGCCCAGCCCACAA
GGTTACCAGGGCAGTTTCCACTCCATCCAGAGTTGCTTCCCCTATGGCGACTGCTACCGGATGGCTGAAC
CAGCAGCCGGTGGGGACGGACTGGTCGGGGAGACCCACGGTTTCAACCCCCTGCGGCCCAATGGCTACCA
CAGCCTCAGCACGCCCTTGCCTGCCACAGGCTATGAGGCCCTGGCTGAGGCCTCATGCCCCACAGCGCTG
CCACAGCAGCCATCTGAAGATGTGGTGTCCAGCGGCCCCGAGGACTGTGGCTTCTTCCCCAATGGAGCCT
TTGACCACTGCCTGGGCCACATCCCCTCCATCTACACAGACACCTGAGCGGCCGCCAGCACAGTGGTCGA
CGATAAAATAAAAGATTTTATTTAGTCTCCAGAAAAAGGGGGGAATGAAAGACCCCACCTGTAGGTTTGG
CAAGCTAGCTTAAGTAACGCCATTTTGCAAGGCATGGAAAAATACATAACTGAGAATAGAGAAGTTCAGA
TCAAGGTCAGGAACAGATGGAACAGCTGAATATGGGCCAAACAGGATATCTGTGGTAAGCAGTTCCTGCC
CCGGCTCAGGGCCAAGAACAGATGGAACAGCTGAATATGGGCCAAACAGGATATCTGTGGTAAGCAGTTC
CTGCCCCGGCTCAGGGCCAAGAACAGATGGTCCCCAGATGCGGTCCAGCCCTCAGCAGTTTCTAGAGAAC
CATCAGATGTTTCCAGGGTGCCCCAAGGACCTGAAATGACCCTGTGCCTTATTTGAACTAACCAATCAGT
TCGCTTCTCGCTTCTGTTCGCGCGCTTCTGCTCCCCGAGCTCAATAAAAGAGCCCACAACCCCTCACTCG
GGGCGCCAGTCCTCCGATTGACTGAGTCGCCCGGGTACCCGTGTATCCAATAAACCCTCTTGCAGTTGCA
TCCGACTTGTGGTCTCGCTGTTCCTTGGGAGGGTCTCCTCTGAGTGATTGACTACCCGTCAGCGGGGGTC
TTTCACATGCAGCATGTATCAAAATTAATTTGGTTTTTTTTCTTAAGTATTTACATTAAATGGCCATAGT
TGCATTAATGAATCGGCCAACGCGCGGGGAGAGGCGGTTTGCGTATTGGGCGCTCTTCCGCTTCCTCGCT
CACTGACTCGCTGCGCTCGGTCGTTCGGCTGCGGCGAGCGGTATCAGCTCACTCAAAGGCGGTAATACGG
TTATCCACAGAATCAGGGGATAACGCAGGAAAGAACATGTGAGCAAAAGGCCAGCAAAAGGCCAGGAACC
GTAAAAAGGCCGCGTTGCTGGCGTTTTTCCATAGGCTCCGCCCCCCTGACGAGCATCACAAAAATCGACG
CTCAAGTCAGAGGTGGCGAAACCCGACAGGACTATAAAGATACCAGGCGTTTCCCCCTGGAAGCTCCCTC
GTGCGCTCTCCTGTTCCGACCCTGCCGCTTACCGGATACCTGTCCGCCTTTCTCCCTTCGGGAAGCGTGG
CGCTTTCTCATAGCTCACGCTGTAGGTATCTCAGTTCGGTGTAGGTCGTTCGCTCCAAGCTGGGCTGTGT
GCACGAACCCCCCGTTCAGCCCGACCGCTGCGCCTTATCCGGTAACTATCGTCTTGAGTCCAACCCGGTA
AGACACGACTTATCGCCACTGGCAGCAGCCACTGGTAACAGGATTAGCAGAGCGAGGTATGTAGGCGGTG
CTACAGAGTTCTTGAAGTGGTGGCCTAACTACGGCTACACTAGAAGAACAGTATTTGGTATCTGCGCTCT
GCTGAAGCCAGTTACCTTCGGAAAAAGAGTTGGTAGCTCTTGATCCGGCAAACAAACCACCGCTGGTAGC
GGTGGTTTTTTTGTTTGCAAGCAGCAGATTACGCGCAGAAAAAAAGGATCTCAAGAAGATCCTTTGATCT
TTTCTACGGGGTCTGACGCTCAGTGGAACGAAAACTCACGTTAAGGGATTTTGGTCATGAGATTATCAAA
AAGGATCTTCACCTAGATCCTTTTGCGGCCGGCCGCAAATCAATCTAAAGTATATATGAGTAAACTTGGT
CTGACAGTTACCAATGCTTAATCAGTGAGGCACCTATCTCAGCGATCTGTCTATTTCGTTCATCCATAGT
TGCCTGACTCCCCGTCGTGTAGATAACTACGATACGGGAGGGCTTACCATCTGGCCCCAGTGCTGCAATG
ATACCGCGAGACCCACGCTCACCGGCTCCAGATTTATCAGCAATAAACCAGCCAGCCGGAAGGGCCGAGC
GCAGAAGTGGTCCTGCAACTTTATCCGCCTCCATCCAGTCTATTAATTGTTGCCGGGAAGCTAGAGTAAG
TAGTTCGCCAGTTAATAGTTTGCGCAACGTTGTTGCCATTGCTACAGGCATCGTGGTGTCACGCTCGTCG
TTTGGTATGGCTTCATTCAGCTCCGGTTCCCAACGATCAAGGCGAGTTACATGATCCCCCATGTTGTGCA
AAAAAGCGGTTAGCTCCTTCGGTCCTCCGATCGTTGTCAGAAGTAAGTTGGCCGCAGTGTTATCACTCAT
GGTTATGGCAGCACTGCATAATTCTCTTACTGTCATGCCATCCGTAAGATGCTTTTCTGTGACTGGTGAG
TACTCAACCAAGTCATTCTGAGAATAGTGTATGCGGCGACCGAGTTGCTCTTGCCCGGCGTCAATACGGG
ATAATACCGCGCCACATAGCAGAACTTTAAAAGTGCTCATCATTGGAAAACGTTCTTCGGGGCGAAAACT
CTCAAGGATCTTACCGCTGTTGAGATCCAGTTCGATGTAACCCACTCGTGCACCCAACTGATCTTCAGCA
TCTTTTACTTTCACCAGCGTTTCTGGGTGAGCAAAAACAGGAAGGCAAAATGCCGCAAAAAAGGGAATAA
GGGCGACACGGAAATGTTGAATACTCATACTCTTCCTTTTTCAATATTATTGAAGCATTTATCAGGGTTA
TTGTCTCATGAGCGGATACATATTTGAATGTATTTAGAAAAATAAACAAATAGGGGTTCCGCGCACATTT
CCCCGAAAAGTGCCACCTGCAT
Features (pLannotate 1.2.2; 14 found; start..end, strand, type, name):
      1..594     +  LTR            LTR: long terminal repeat from Moloney murine leukemia virus
    657..856     +  misc_feature   MMLV Ψ: packaging signal of Moloney murine leukemia virus (MMLV)
    908..996     +  misc_feature   MESV Ψ (fragment): packaging signal of murine embryonic stem cell virus
   1073..1489    +  CDS            gag (truncated): truncated Moloney murine leukemia virus (MMLV) gag gene lacking the start codon
   1499..1873    +  misc_feature   pol region: Moloney murine leukemia virus (MMLV) pol region containing the splice acceptor site
   1902..2528    +  CDS            LIN28A: LN28A_HUMAN - Also known as CSDD1, LIN28, ZCCHC1. Experimental evidence at protein level: Swiss-Prot protein existence level 1. RNA-binding protein that inhibits processing of pre-let-7 miRNAs and regulates translation of mRNAs that control developmental timing, pluripotency and metabolism (PubMed:21247876). Seems to recognize a common structural G-quartet (G4) feature in its miRNA and mRNA targets (Probable). 'Translational enhancer' that drives specific mRNAs to polysomes and increases the efficiency of protein synthesis. Its association with the translational machinery and target mRNAs resu
   2592..3506    +  CDS            NANOG: NANOG_HUMAN - Experimental evidence at protein level: Swiss-Prot protein existence level 1. Transcription regulator involved in inner cell mass and embryonic stem (ES) cells proliferation and self-renewal. Imposes pluripotency on ES cells and prevents their differentiation towards extraembryonic endoderm and trophectoderm lineages. Blocks bone morphogenetic protein-induced mesoderm differentiation of ES cells by physically interacting with SMAD1 and interfering with the recruitment of coactivators to the active SMAD transcriptional complexes. Acts as a transcriptional activator or repressor. B
   3573..5081    +  CDS            GLIS1 (fragment): GLIS1_HUMAN - Experimental evidence at protein level: Swiss-Prot protein existence level 1. Acts as both a repressor and activator of transcription (PubMed:21654807). Binds to the consensus sequence 5'-GACCACCCAC-3' (By similarity). By controlling the expression of genes involved in cell differentiation inhibits the lineage commitment of multipotent cells (PubMed:21654807). Prevents, for instance, the differentiation of multipotent mesenchymal cells into adipocyte and osteoblast (By similarity). From Homo sapiens (Human).
   5504..5625    +  LTR            3' LTR (ΔU3) (fragment): self-inactivating 3' long terminal repeat (LTR) from Moloney murine leukemia virus
   5626..6095    +  LTR            LTR: long terminal repeat from Moloney murine leukemia virus
   6161..6213    -  CDS            lacI (fragment): lac repressor; lacI; The lac repressor binds to the lac operator to inhibit transcription in E. coli. This inhibition can be relieved by adding lactose or isopropyl-β-D-thiogalactopyranoside (IPTG).
   6396..6984    -  rep_origin     ori: high-copy-number ColE1/pMB1/pBR322/pUC origin of replication
   7148..8008    -  CDS            AmpR: β-lactamase; bla; confers resistance to ampicillin, carbenicillin, and related antibiotics
   8009..8113    -  promoter       AmpR promoter: bla
