[The description below was written by a language model from this plasmid's Addgene catalogue record and pLannotate feature annotations shown in this document.]
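Description:
pMXs-GNL is a Moloney murine leukemia virus-based retroviral expression vector built on the pMXs backbone, carrying a polycistronic cassette of three human reprogramming-associated factors: GLIS1, NANOG and LIN28A. In bacteria it is maintained through a high-copy ColE1/pUC-type origin and selected with ampicillin via the β-lactamase gene and its own promoter. A short lacI fragment near the origin is a backbone remnant with no evident function.

The viral portion runs from a 5′ MMLV LTR through the MMLV packaging signal (with an adjoining fragment annotated as MESV Ψ), a truncated gag lacking its start codon that extends the packaging region, and a pol-derived segment supplying a splice acceptor, followed by the insert and a 3′ LTR. No internal promoter is annotated, so expression is presumably driven from the 5′ LTR, as is usual for pMXs vectors. The 3′ LTR is split in the annotation into a fragment matching a ΔU3 self-inactivating LTR and a standard MMLV LTR; the record does not describe the vector as self-inactivating, so this is probably an annotation artefact.

Although the name lists the genes as G-N-L, the sequenced order in the feature table is LIN28A, then NANOG, then GLIS1. The short gaps between the coding regions are consistent with the 2A sequences stated in the catalogue entry, which yield separate proteins from a single transcript. GLIS1 is annotated as a fragment relative to the reference protein, so it may not match the full-length reference form. No mammalian selection marker or reporter is annotated. Because gag, pol and env are absent, the plasmid needs packaging cells to produce virus. It was used to deliver these factors in human cell reprogramming studies.
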