Addgene plasmid #188232: pMXs-GNL
Purpose: Polycistronic human Glis1, LIN28 and NANOG were cloned into the pMXs vector
Depositing lab: Young Tang. Depositing organization: University of Connecticut. Publication: NANOG and LIN28 dramatically improve human cell reprogramming by modulating LIN41 and canonical WNT activities. Wang L, Su Y, Huang C, Yin Y, Chu A, Knupp A, Tang Y. Biol Open. 2019 Dec 5;8(12). pii: 8/12/bio047225. doi: 10.1242/bio.047225. PubMed 31806618.
Backbone
  Vector backbone: pMXs
  Backbone manufacturer: Cell Biolabs, Inc.
  Vector type: Mammalian Expression, Retroviral
Growth in bacteria
  Bacterial resistance: Ampicillin, 100 μg/mL
  Growth temperature: 37°C
  Growth strain: NEB Stable
  Copy number: High Copy
Gene/Insert
  Gene/Insert name: Glis1, NANOG and LIN28A separated by 2A sequence (alt name: GNL)
  Species: H. sapiens (human)
  Entrez Gene: GLIS1; NANOG; LIN28A (a.k.a. CSDD1, LIN-28, LIN28, ZCCHC1, lin-28A)
Terms and licenses: Academic/Nonprofit Terms; Industry Terms: Not Available to Industry
How to cite: pMXs-GNL was a gift from Young Tang (Addgene plasmid # 188232 ; http://n2t.net/addgene:188232 ; RRID:Addgene_188232)
